Addgene plasmid #152152: pGBW-m4133344
Purpose: Mammalian expression plasmid for SARS-CoV-2 nsp7
Depositing lab: Ginkgo Bioworks & Benjie Chen.
Backbone
  Vector backbone: pTwist_CMV_Puro_6
  Backbone size w/o insert (bp): 6080
  Vector type: Mammalian Expression
  Selectable markers: Puromycin
Growth in bacteria
  Bacterial resistance: Ampicillin, 100 μg/mL
  Growth temperature: 37°C
  Growth strain: DH5alpha
  Copy number: High Copy
Gene/Insert
  Gene/Insert name: SARS-CoV-2 nsp7
  Species: Severe acute respiratory syndrome coronavirus 2
  Insert size (bp): 248
  Mutation: wt
  Entrez Gene: ORF1ab (a.k.a. GU280_gp01)
  Promoter: CMV
  Tag / fusion protein: Cleavable TEV;3xFlag (C terminal on backbone)
  Cloning method: Unknown
Resource information
  A portion of this plasmid was derived from a plasmid made by: GinkgoBioworks
Depositor comments: NCBI reference sequence: YP_009725303.1
How to cite: pGBW-m4133344 was a gift from Ginkgo Bioworks & Benjie Chen (Addgene plasmid # 152152 ; http://n2t.net/addgene:152152 ; RRID:Addgene_152152)
