[The description below was written by a language model from this plasmid's Addgene catalogue record and pLannotate feature annotations shown in this document.]
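Description:
pGBW-m4133344 is a mammalian expression plasmid built on the pTwist_CMV_Puro_6 backbone for producing SARS-CoV-2 non-structural protein 7 (nsp7), a small product of the viral ORF1ab polyprotein, in its wild-type form. The plasmid is propagated in E. coli as a high-copy construct through a ColE1/pUC-type origin and selected with ampicillin via a full-length β-lactamase (AmpR) gene. In mammalian cells, selection is with puromycin: a separate cassette places puromycin N-acetyltransferase under the human ubiquitin C promoter and ends it with a synthetic poly(A) signal.

The roughly 250 bp nsp7 coding sequence is driven by the human cytomegalovirus immediate early enhancer and promoter. The automated annotation does not call the insert itself, but there is an unannotated gap between the CMV promoter elements and a FLAG epitope match where it would be expected to lie. According to the record, the backbone supplies a C-terminal tag consisting of a TEV protease cleavage site followed by 3xFlag, allowing detection or affinity capture of nsp7 and subsequent removal of the tag; only a fragment of the FLAG sequence is recognised in the feature table. An SV40 polyadenylation signal lies downstream of the tag, although it is annotated on the opposite strand. The expression unit and the bacterial elements are bracketed by T7 and rrnG transcription terminators, additional synthetic poly(A) signals, and 5' and 3' β-globin insulator sequences, which presumably limit transcriptional read-through and interference between neighbouring cassettes.

The construct suits transient or puromycin-selected expression of tagged nsp7 in mammalian cells, for example for localisation, pull-down or interaction studies, though the record states only its general expression purpose.
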