Features (pLannotate 1.2.2; 20 found; start..end, strand, type, name):
      1..304     +  enhancer       CMV enhancer: human cytomegalovirus immediate early enhancer
    377..394     -  promoter       CMV promoter (fragment): human cytomegalovirus (CMV) immediate early promoter
    457..508     +  promoter       CMVd2 promoter: truncated human cytomegalovirus (CMV) immediate early promoter that yields moderately reduced expression relative to the full-length promoter
    901..923     +  CDS            FLAG (fragment): FLAG® epitope tag, followed by an enterokinase cleavage site
    977..1098    -  polyA_signal   SV40 poly(A) signal: SV40 polyadenylation signal
   1121..1190    -  CDS            large T antigen (fragment): large T antigen from SV40 (simian virus 40)
   1213..1259    +  terminator     T7 terminator: transcription terminator for bacteriophage T7 RNA polymerase
   1289..1425    +  terminator     rrnG terminator: transcription terminator from the E. coli ribosomal RNA rrnG operon (Albrechtsen et al., 1991)
   1470..1541    +  misc_feature   3' β-globin insulator: insulator downstream of the human β-globin locus (Farrell et al., 2002)
   1767..2355    -  rep_origin     ori: high-copy-number ColE1/pMB1/pBR322/pUC origin of replication
   2527..2591    -  CDS            bla(M) (fragment): β-lactamase lacking the signal sequence; bla(M); allows cytosolic expression of β-lactamase
   2855..4064    +  promoter       UbC promoter: human ubiquitin C promoter
   4068..4665    +  CDS            PuroR (fragment): puromycin N-acetyltransferase; pac from Streptomyces; confers resistance to puromycin
   4694..4742    +  polyA_signal   poly(A) signal: synthetic polyadenylation signal
   5008..5868    +  CDS            AmpR: β-lactamase; bla; confers resistance to ampicillin, carbenicillin, and related antibiotics
   5881..6017    +  terminator     rrnG terminator: transcription terminator from the E. coli ribosomal RNA rrnG operon (Albrechtsen et al., 1991)
   6169..6240    +  misc_feature   5' β-globin insulator: insulator upstream of the human β-globin locus (Farrell et al., 2002)
   6245..6291    -  terminator     T7 terminator: transcription terminator for bacteriophage T7 RNA polymerase
   6309..6357    -  polyA_signal   poly(A) signal: synthetic polyadenylation signal
   6388..6437    +  enhancer       CMV enhancer (fragment): human cytomegalovirus immediate early enhancer
>Addgene plasmid #152152 | pGBW-m4133344 | addgene full sequence | sequence record 320327 | Addgene NGS Result
CGTTACATAACTTACGGTAAATGGCCCGCCTGGCTGACCGCCCAACGACCCCCGCCCATTGACGTCAATA
ATGACGTATGTTCCCATAGTAACGCCAATAGGGACTTTCCATTGACGTCAATGGGTGGAGTATTTACGGT
AAACTGCCCACTTGGCAGTACATCAAGTGTATCATATGCCAAGTACGCCCCCTATTGACGTCAATGACGG
TAAATGGCCCGCCTGGCATTATGCCCAGTACATGACCTTATGGGACTTTCCTACTTGGCAGTACATCTAC
GTATTAGTCATCGCTATTACCATGCTGATGCGGTTTTGGCAGTACATCAATGGGCGTGGATAGCGGTTTG
ACTCACGGGGATTTCCAAGTCTCCACCCCATTGACGTCAATGGGAGTTTGTTTTGGCACCAAAATCAACG
GGACTTTCCAAAATGTCGTAACAACTCCGCCCCATTGACGCAAATGGGCGGTAGGCGTGTACGGTGGGAG
GTCTATATAAGCAGAGCTGGTTTAGTGAACCGTCAGATCAGATCTTTGTCGATCCTACCATCCACTCGAC
ACACCCGCCAGCGGCCGCCACCATGAGCAAAATGTCTGACGTCAAGTGTACATCCGTAGTTCTGTTATCA
GTGCTTCAACAGCTGCGGGTGGAGAGTTCGTCAAAGCTCTGGGCCCAGTGCGTGCAGCTGCACAATGATA
TATTGCTCGCGAAAGATACTACGGAAGCTTTCGAGAAGATGGTCAGCTTGCTATCTGTTCTACTGAGCAT
GCAAGGAGCAGTAGACATCAACAAACTTTGCGAAGAGATGTTAGACAACCGAGCCACCCTGCAAGAAAAC
CTTTACTTTCAGTCGATGGATTATAAGGACCACGATGGAGACTACAAAGATCATGACATTGATTACAAGG
ACGACGATGACAAATAAGCTAGCTTGACTGACTGAGATACAGCGTACCTTCAGCTCACAGACATGATAAG
ATACATTGATGAGTTTGGACAAACCACAACTAGAATGCAGTGAAAAAAATGCTTTATTTGTGAAATTTGT
GATGCTATTGCTTTATTTGTAACCATTATAAGCTGCAATAAACAAGTTAACAACAACAATTGCATTCATT
TTATGTTTCAGGTTCAGGGGGAGGTGTGGGAGGTTTTTTAAAGCAAGTAAAACCTCTACAAATGTGGTAT
TGGCCCATCTCTATCGGTATCGTAGCATAACCCCTTGGGGCCTCTAAACGGGTCTTGAGGGGTTTTTTGT
GCCCCTCGGGCCGGATTGCTATCTACCGGCATTGGCGCAGAAAAAAATGCCTGATGCGACGCTGCGCGTC
TTATACTCCCACATATGCCAGATTCAGCAACGGATACGGCTTCCCCAACTTGCCCACTTCCATACGTGTC
CTCCTTACCAGAAATTTATCCTTAAGGTCGTCAGCTATCCTGCAGGCGATCTCTCGATTTCGATCAAGAC
ATTCCTTTAATGGTCTTTTCTGGACACCACTAGGGGTCAGAAGTAGTTCATCAAACTTTCTTCCCTCCCT
AATCTCATTGGTTACCTTGGGCTATCGAAACTTAATTAACCAGTCAAGTCAGCTACTTGGCGAGATCGAC
TTGTCTGGGTTTCGACTACGCTCAGAATTGCGTCAGTCAAGTTCGATCTGGTCCTTGCTATTGCACCCGT
TCTCCGATTACGAGTTTCATTTAAATCATGTGAGCAAAAGGCCAGCAAAAGGCCAGGAACCGTAAAAAGG
CCGCGTTGCTGGCGTTTTTCCATAGGCTCCGCCCCCCTGACGAGCATCACAAAAATCGACGCTCAAGTCA
GAGGTGGCGAAACCCGACAGGACTATAAAGATACCAGGCGTTTCCCCCTGGAAGCTCCCTCGTGCGCTCT
CCTGTTCCGACCCTGCCGCTTACCGGATACCTGTCCGCCTTTCTCCCTTCGGGAAGCGTGGCGCTTTCTC
ATAGCTCACGCTGTAGGTATCTCAGTTCGGTGTAGGTCGTTCGCTCCAAGCTGGGCTGTGTGCACGAACC
CCCCGTTCAGCCCGACCGCTGCGCCTTATCCGGTAACTATCGTCTTGAGTCCAACCCGGTAAGACACGAC
TTATCGCCACTGGCAGCAGCCACTGGTAACAGGATTAGCAGAGCGAGGTATGTAGGCGGTGCTACAGAGT
TCTTGAAGTGGTGGCCTAACTACGGCTACACTAGAAGAACAGTATTTGGTATCTGCGCTCTGCTGAAGCC
AGTTACCTTCGGAAAAAGAGTTGGTAGCTCTTGATCCGGCAAACAAACCACCGCTGGTAGCGGTGGTTTT
TTTGTTTGCAAGCAGCAGATTACGCGCAGAAAAAAAGGATCTCAAGAAGATCCTTTGATCTTTTCTACGG
GGTCTGACGCTCAGTGGAACGAAAACTCACGTTAAGGGATTTTGGTCATGAGATTATCAAAAAGGATCTT
CACCTAGATCCTTTTAAATTAAAAATGAAGTTTTAAATCAATCTAAAGTATATATGAGTAAACTTGGTCT
GACAGTTACCAATGCTTAATCAGTGAGGCACCTATCTCAGCGATCTGTCTATTTCGTTCATCCATAGTTG
CATTTAAATTTCCGAACTCTCCAAGGCCCTCGTCGGAAAATCTTCAAACCTTTCGTCCGATCCATCTTGC
AGGCTACCTCTCGAACGAACTATCGCAAGTCTCTTGGCCGGCCTTGCGCCTTGGCTATTGCTTGGCAGCG
CCTATCGCCAGGTATTACTCCAATCCCGAATATCCGAGATCGGGATCACCCGAGAGAAGTTCAACCTACA
TCCTCAATCCCGATCTATCCGAGATCCGAGGAATATCGAAATCGGGGCGCGCCTGGCCTCCGCGCCGGGT
TTTGGCGCCTCCCGCGGGCGCCCCCCTCGTCACGGCGAGCGCTGCCACGTCAGACGAAGGGCGCAGGAGC
GTCCTGATCCTTCCGCCCGGACGCTCAGGACAGCGGCCCGCTGCTCATAAGACTCGGCCTTAGAACCCCA
GTATCAGCAGAAGGACATTTTAGGACGGGACTTGGGTGACTCTAGGGCACTGGTTTTCTTTCCAGAGAGC
GGAACAGGCGAGGAAAAGTAGTCCCTTCTCGGCGATTCTGCGGAGGGATCTCCGTGGGGCGGTGAACGCC
GATGATTATATAAGGACGCGCCGGGTGTGGCACAGCTAGTTCCGTCGCAGCCGGGATTTGGGTCGCGGTT
CTTGTTTGTGGATCGCTGTGATCGTCACTTGGTGAGTAGCGGGCTGCTGGGCTGGCCGGGGCTTTCGTGG
CCGCCGGGCCGCTCGGTGGGACGGAAGCGTGTGGAGAGACCGCCAAGGGCTGTAGTCTGGGTCCGCGAGC
AAGGTTGCCCTGAACTGGGGGTTGGGGGGAGCGCAGCAAAATGGCGGCTGTTCCCGAGTCTTGAATGGAA
GACGCTTGTGAGGCGGGCTGTGAGGTCGTTGAAACAAGGTGGGGGGCATGGTGGGCGGCAAGAACCCAAG
GTCTTGAGCCCTTCGCTAATGCGGGAAAGCTCTTATTCGGGTGAGATGGGCTGGGCACCATCTGGGGACC
CTGACGTGAAGTTTGTCACTGACTGGAGAACTCGGTTTGTCGTCTGTTGCGGGGGCGGCAGTTATGGCGG
TGCCGTTGGGCAGTGCACCCGTACCTTTGGGAGCGCGCGCCCTCGTCGTGTCGTGACGTCACCCGTTCTG
TTGGCTTATAATGCAGGGTGGGGCCACCTGCCGGTAGGTGTGCGGTAGGCTTTTCTCCGTCGCAGGACGC
AGGGTTCGGGCCTAGGGTAGGCTCTCCTGAATCGACAGGCGCCGGACCTCTGGTGAGGGGAGGGATAAGT
GAGGCGTCAGTTTCTTTGGTCGGTTTTATGTACCTATCTTCTTAAGTAGCTGAAGCTCCGGTTTTGAACT
ATGCGCTCGGGGTTGGCGAGTGTGTTTTGTGAAGTTTTTTAGGCACCTTTTGAAATGTAATCATTTGGGT
CAATATGTAATTTTCAGTGTTAGACTTGTAAATTGTCCGCTAAATTCTGGCCGTTTTTGGCTTTTTTGTT
AGACAACATGACCGAGTACAAGCCCACGGTGCGCCTCGCCACCCGCGACGACGTCCCCAGGGCCGTACGC
ACCCTCGCCGCCGCGTTCGCCGACTACCCCGCCACGCGCCACACCGTCGATCCGGACCGCCACATCGAGC
GGGTCACCGAGCTGCAAGAACTCTTCCTCACGCGCGTCGGGCTCGACATCGGCAAGGTGTGGGTCGCGGA
CGACGGCGCCGCGGTGGCGGTCTGGACCACGCCGGAGAGCGTCGAAGCGGGGGCGGTGTTCGCCGAGATC
GGCCCGCGCATGGCCGAGTTGAGCGGTTCCCGGCTGGCCGCGCAGCAACAGATGGAGGGCCTCCTGGCGC
CGCACCGGCCCAAGGAGCCCGCGTGGTTCCTGGCCACCGTCGGCGTCTCGCCCGACCACCAGGGCAAGGG
TCTGGGCAGCGCCGTCGTGCTCCCCGGAGTGGAGGCCGCCGAGCGCGCCGGGGTGCCCGCCTTCCTGGAG
ACCTCCGCGCCCCGCAACCTCCCCTTCTACGAGCGGCTCGGCTTCACCGTCACCGCCGACGTCGAGGTGC
CCGAAGGACCGCGCACCTGGTGCATGACCCGCAAGCCCGGTGCCTAGGCTAGTATGTAAGCCTAGTCTTA
GATAATAAAATCGCTATCCATCGAAGATGGATGTGTGTTGGTTTTTTGTGTGTGTAACGCTAGGCGCGCC
TGGTGTACCGAGAACGATCCTCTCAGTGCGAGTCTCGACGATCCATATCGTTGCTTGGCAGTCAGCCAGT
CGGAATCCAGCTTGGGACCCAGGAAGTCCAATCGTCAGATATTGTACTCAAGCCTGGTCACGGCAGCGTA
CCGATCTGTTTAAACCTAGATATTGATAGTCTGATCGGTCAACGTATAATCGAGTCCTAGCTTTTGCAAA
CATCTATCAAGAGACAGGATCAGCAGGAGGCTTTCGCATGAGTATTCAACATTTCCGTGTCGCCCTTATT
CCCTTTTTTGCGGCATTTTGCCTTCCTGTTTTTGCTCACCCAGAAACGCTGGTGAAAGTAAAAGATGCTG
AAGATCAGTTGGGTGCGCGAGTGGGTTACATCGAACTGGATCTCAACAGCGGTAAGATCCTTGAGAGTTT
TCGCCCCGAAGAACGCTTTCCAATGATGAGCACTTTTAAAGTTCTGCTATGTGGCGCGGTATTATCCCGT
ATTGACGCCGGGCAAGAGCAACTCGGTCGCCGCATACACTATTCTCAGAATGACTTGGTTGAGTATTCAC
CAGTCACAGAAAAGCATCTTACGGATGGCATGACAGTAAGAGAATTATGCAGTGCTGCCATAACCATGAG
TGATAACACTGCGGCCAACTTACTTCTGACAACGATTGGAGGACCGAAGGAGCTAACCGCTTTTTTGCAC
AACATGGGGGATCATGTAACTCGCCTTGATCGTTGGGAACCGGAGCTGAATGAAGCCATACCAAACGACG
AGCGTGACACCACGATGCCTGTAGCAATGGCAACAACCTTGCGTAAACTATTAACTGGCGAACTACTTAC
TCTAGCTTCCCGGCAACAGTTGATAGACTGGATGGAGGCGGATAAAGTTGCAGGACCACTTCTGCGCTCG
GCCCTTCCGGCTGGCTGGTTTATTGCTGATAAATCTGGAGCCGGTGAGCGTGGGTCTCGCGGTATCATTG
CAGCACTGGGGCCAGATGGTAAGCCCTCCCGTATCGTAGTTATCTACACGACGGGGAGTCAGGCAACTAT
GGATGAACGAAATAGACAGATCGCTGAGATAGGTGCCTCACTGATTAAGCATTGGTAACCGATTCTAGGT
GCATTGGCGCAGAAAAAAATGCCTGATGCGACGCTGCGCGTCTTATACTCCCACATATGCCAGATTCAGC
AACGGATACGGCTTCCCCAACTTGCCCACTTCCATACGTGTCCTCCTTACCAGAAATTTATCCTTAAGAT
CCCGAATCGTTTAAACTCGACTCTGGCTCTATCGAATCTCCGTCGTTTCGAGCTTACGCGAACAGCCGTG
GCGCTCATTTGCTCGTCGGGCATCGAATCTCGTCAGCTATCGTCAGCTTACCTTTTTGGCAGCGATCGCG
GCTCCCGACATCTTGGACCATTAGCTCCACAGGTATCTTCTTCCCTCTAGTGGTCATAACAGCAGCTTCA
GCTACCTCTCAATTCAAAAAACCCCTCAAGACCCGTTTAGAGGCCCCAAGGGGTTATGCTATCAATCGTT
GCGTTACACACACAAAAAACCAACACACATCCATCTTCGATGGATAGCGATTTTATTATCTAACTGCTGA
TCGAGTGTAGCCAGATCTAGTAATCAATTACGGGGTCATTAGTTCATAGCCCATATATGGAGTTCCG
